Addgene plasmid #246807: pGGE-AtCLFset
Purpose: A GreenGate entry vector containing coding region of SET domain of AtCLF
Depositing lab: Danhua Jiang. Depositing organization: Institute of Genetics and Developmental Biology, Chinese Academy of Sciences.
Backbone
  Vector backbone: pGGE000
  Backbone size w/o insert (bp): 2686
  Vector type: GreenGate cloning entry vector
Growth in bacteria
  Bacterial resistance: Ampicillin, 100 μg/mL
  Growth temperature: 37°C
  Growth strain: DH5alpha
  Copy number: High Copy
Gene/Insert
  Gene/Insert name: AtCLFset
  Species: A. thaliana (mustard weed)
  Insert size (bp): 710
  Entrez Gene: CLF (a.k.a. AT2G23380, CURLY LEAF, F26B6.3, F26B6_3, ICU1, INCURVATA 1, SDG1, SET1, SETDOMAIN 1, SETDOMAIN GROUP 1)
  Cloning method: Restriction Enzyme; 5′ cloning site BsaI (not destroyed); 3′ cloning site BsaI (not destroyed)
  Sequencing primers: 5′ atgtgagttagctcactcattaggcac; 3′ gcaaggcgattaagttgggtaacg
Terms and licenses: Academic/Nonprofit Terms; Industry Terms: Not Available to Industry
How to cite: pGGE-AtCLFset was a gift from Danhua Jiang (Addgene plasmid # 246807 ; http://n2t.net/addgene:246807 ; RRID:Addgene_246807)
