[The description below was written by a language model from this plasmid's Addgene catalogue record and pLannotate feature annotations shown in this document.]
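Description:
pGGE-AtCLFset is a GreenGate entry vector built on the pGGE000 backbone, carrying the coding region for the SET domain of Arabidopsis thaliana CURLY LEAF (CLF, AT2G23380). It is a small bacterial cloning plasmid (about 3.4 kb in the sequenced record) that is propagated in E. coli from a high-copy ColE1/pUC-type origin and selected with ampicillin through a β-lactamase gene driven by its own bla promoter. The remaining backbone annotations, namely fragments of lacI, lacZα, rop and the bom region together with the CAP site, lac promoter and lac operator, are remnants of the pUC-style cloning vector lineage rather than functional parts of the payload.

The insert is listed as roughly 710 bp and is annotated as a CLF fragment of matching length. It sits between SP6 and T7 phage promoters, which face inward from the backbone on either side of the cloning site. It was introduced through BsaI sites that are retained at both ends. In the GreenGate system, these type IIS sites release the module with defined overhangs so that it can be joined in a fixed order with other entry modules (promoter, tags, coding sequence, terminator, plant resistance cassette) into a plant transformation destination vector in a single Golden Gate reaction. The entry clone itself has no plant promoter or terminator, so expression depends on the modules it is assembled with. The record does not state which fusion partners or final constructs were intended. CLF is a SET-domain protein, so a module of this kind would serve to add its catalytic domain to modular plant expression constructs.
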