Features (pLannotate 1.2.2; 13 found; start..end, strand, type, name):
     96..200     +  promoter       AmpR promoter: bla
    201..1061    +  CDS            AmpR: β-lactamase; bla; confers resistance to ampicillin, carbenicillin, and related antibiotics
   1232..1820    +  rep_origin     ori: high-copy-number ColE1/pMB1/pBR322/pUC origin of replication
   2003..2095    +  CDS            lacI (fragment): lac repressor; lacI; The lac repressor binds to the lac operator to inhibit transcription in E. coli. This inhibition can be relieved by adding lactose or isopropyl-β-D-thiogalactopyranoside (IPTG).
   2108..2129    +  protein_bind   CAP binding site: CAP binding activates transcription in the presence of cAMP. E. coli catabolite activator protein
   2144..2174    +  promoter       lac promoter: promoter for the E. coli lac operon
   2182..2198    +  protein_bind   lac operator: The lac repressor binds to the lac operator to inhibit transcription in E. coli. This inhibition can be relieved by adding lactose or isopropyl-β-D-thiogalactopyranoside (IPTG). lac repressor encoded by lacI
   2212..2230    +  promoter       SP6 promoter: promoter for bacteriophage SP6 RNA polymerase
   2254..2961    +  CDS            CLF (fragment): CLF_ARATH - Also known as ICU1 From Arabidopsis thaliana (Mouse-ear cress).
   2983..3001    -  promoter       T7 promoter: promoter for bacteriophage T7 RNA polymerase
   3003..3155    +  CDS            lacZα (fragment): LacZα fragment of β-galactosidase; lacZ fragment
   3161..3260    -  misc_feature   bom (fragment): basis of mobility region from pBR322
   3362..1       -  CDS            rop (fragment) (across the origin): Rop protein, which maintains plasmids at low copy number; rop
>Addgene plasmid #246807 | pGGE-AtCLFset | addgene full sequence | sequence record 494296 | Addgene NGS Result
GACGAAAGGGCCTCGTGATACGCCTATTTTTATAGGTTAATGTCATGATAATAATGGTTTCTTAGACGTC
AGGTGGCACTTTTCGGGGAAATGTGCGCGGAACCCCTATTTGTTTATTTTTCTAAATACATTCAAATATG
TATCCGCTCATGAGACAATAACCCTGATAAATGCTTCAATAATATTGAAAAAGGAAGAGTATGAGTATTC
AACATTTCCGTGTCGCCCTTATTCCCTTTTTTGCGGCATTTTGCCTTCCTGTTTTTGCTCACCCAGAAAC
GCTGGTGAAAGTAAAAGATGCTGAAGATCAGTTGGGTGCACGAGTGGGTTACATCGAACTGGATCTCAAC
AGCGGTAAGATCCTTGAGAGTTTTCGCCCCGAAGAACGTTTTCCAATGATGAGCACTTTTAAAGTTCTGC
TATGTGGCGCGGTATTATCCCGTATTGACGCCGGGCAAGAGCAACTCGGTCGCCGCATACACTATTCTCA
GAATGACTTGGTTGAGTACTCACCAGTCACAGAAAAGCATCTTACGGATGGCATGACAGTAAGAGAATTA
TGCAGTGCTGCCATAACCATGAGTGATAACACTGCGGCCAACTTACTTCTGACAACGATCGGAGGACCGA
AGGAGCTAACCGCTTTTTTGCACAACATGGGGGATCATGTAACTCGCCTTGATCGTTGGGAACCGGAGCT
GAATGAAGCCATACCAAACGACGAGCGTGACACCACGATGCCTGTAGCAATGGCAACAACGTTGCGCAAA
CTATTAACTGGCGAACTACTTACTCTAGCTTCCCGGCAACAATTAATAGACTGGATGGAGGCGGATAAAG
TTGCAGGACCACTTCTGCGCTCGGCCCTTCCGGCTGGCTGGTTTATTGCTGATAAATCTGGAGCCGGTGA
GCGTGGCTCTCGAGGTATCATTGCAGCACTGGGGCCAGATGGTAAGCCCTCCCGTATCGTAGTTATCTAC
ACGACGGGGAGTCAGGCAACTATGGATGAACGAAATAGACAGATCGCTGAGATAGGTGCCTCACTGATTA
AGCATTGGTAACTGTCAGACCAAGTTTACTCATATATACTTTAGATTGATTTAAAACTTCATTTTTAATT
TAAAAGGATCTAGGTGAAGATCCTTTTTGATAATCTCATGACCAAAATCCCTTAACGTGAGTTTTCGTTC
CACTGAGCGTCAGACCCCGTAGAAAAGATCAAAGGATCTTCTTGAGATCCTTTTTTTCTGCGCGTAATCT
GCTGCTTGCAAACAAAAAAACCACCGCTACCAGCGGTGGTTTGTTTGCCGGATCAAGAGCTACCAACTCT
TTTTCCGAAGGTAACTGGCTTCAGCAGAGCGCAGATACCAAATACTGTTCTTCTAGTGTAGCCGTAGTTA
GGCCACCACTTCAAGAACTCTGTAGCACCGCCTACATACCTCGCTCTGCTAATCCTGTTACCAGTGGCTG
CTGCCAGTGGCGATAAGTCGTGTCTTACCGGGTTGGACTCAAGACGATAGTTACCGGATAAGGCGCAGCG
GTCGGGCTGAACGGGGGGTTCGTGCACACAGCCCAGCTTGGAGCGAACGACCTACACCGAACTGAGATAC
CTACAGCGTGAGCTATGAGAAAGCGCCACGCTTCCCGAAGGGAGAAAGGCGGACAGGTATCCGGTAAGCG
GCAGGGTCGGAACAGGAGAGCGCACGAGGGAGCTTCCAGGGGGAAACGCCTGGTATCTTTATAGTCCTGT
CGGGTTTCGCCACCTCTGACTTGAGCGTCGATTTTTGTGATGCTCGTCAGGGGGGCGGAGCCTATGGAAA
AACGCCAGCAACGCGGCCTTTTTACGGTTCCTGGCCTTTTGCTGGCCTTTTGCTCACATGTTCTTTCCTG
CGTTATCCCCTGATTCTGTGGATAACCGTATTACCGCCTTTGAGTGAGCTGATACCGCTCGCCGCAGCCG
AACGACCGAGCGCAGCGAGTCAGTGAGCGAGGAAGCGGAAGAGCGCCCAATACGCAAACCGCCTCTCCCC
GCGCGTTGGCCGATTCATTAATGCAGCTGGCACGACAGGTTTCCCGACTGGAAAGCGGGCAGTGAGCGCA
ACGCAATTAATGTGAGTTAGCTCACTCATTAGGCACCCCAGGCTTTACACTTTATGCTTCCGGCTCGTAT
GTTGTGTGGAATTGTGAGCGGATAACAATTTCACACGAGCTATTTAGGTGACACTATAGAAGTGAAGCTT
GGTCTCACTGCAATGTTTGCTAAACGGGACTTGCTGCGAGAAGTACTGCGGTTGCCCAAAGAGCTGCAAG
AATAGGTTTAGAGGTTGTCATTGTGCCAAAAGTCAGTGTCGAAGCCGCCAGTGTCCATGCTTTGCTGCAG
ATCGGGAATGTGACCCAGATGTTTGTAGAAACTGCTGGGTCATTGGTGGGGATGGTTCGCTTGGGGTCCC
AAGCCAAAGAGGCGATAATTATGAGTGCAGGAATATGAAATTGCTCCTGAAACAACAACAAAGGGTTTTA
CTTGGAATATCTGATGTTTCTGGTTGGGGAGCTTTCTTAAAGAACAGTGTAAGTAAGCATGAATACCTTG
GGGAATACACAGGAGAGCTGATCTCACATAAAGAGGCAGATAAACGCGGGAAGATATACGATCGCGAGAA
CTGCTCTTTTCTCTTCAATCTAAACGATCAGTTTGTGCTAGATGCTTACAGGAAAGGAGATAAACTGAAA
TTCGCCAACCATTCTCCTGAACCTAACTGTTACGCAAAGGTCATCATGGTTGCTGGAGATCACAGGGTGG
GGATCTTCGCAAAAGAGAGGATACTGGCTGGAGAAGAACTATTTTACGATTACCGGTATGAGCCAGATCG
AGCTCCAGCTTGGGCCAAAAAACCTGAAGCTCCTGGTTCTAAGAAAGACGAAAATGTTACACCTTCTGTT
GGTAGACCCAAGAAGCTTGCTACTATGAGACCGAATTCTCGCCCTATAGTGAGTCGTATTACCTGGCCGT
CGTTTTACAACGTCGTGACTGGGAAAACCCTGGCGTTACCCAACTTAATCGCCTTGCAGCACATCCCCCT
TTCGCCAGCTGGCGTAATAGCGAAGAGGCCCGCACCGATCGCCCTTCCCAACAGTTGCGCAGCCTGAATG
GCGAATGGCGCCTGATGCGGTATTTTCTCCTTACGCATCTGTGCGGTATTTCACACCGCATATGGTGCAC
TCTCAGTACAATCTGCTCTGATGCCGCATAGTTAAGCCAGCCCCGACACCCGCCAACACCCGCTGACGCG
CCCTGACGGGCTTGTCTGCTCCCGGCATCCGCTTACAGACAAGCTGTGACCGTCTCCGGGAGCTGCATGT
GTCAGAGGTTTTCACCGTCATCACCGAAACGCGCGA
